>Addgene plasmid #158539 | pGEX-HiGlpG- S116A, H196A | addgene full sequence | sequence record 310752 | Addgene NGS Result
TTTACACTTTATGCTTCCGGCTCGTATGTTGTGTGGAATTGTGAGCGGATAACAATTTCACACAGGAAAC
AGCTATGACCATGATTACGGATTCACTGGCCGTCGTTTTACAACGTCGTGACTGGGAAAACCCTGGCGTT
ACCCAACTTAATCGCCTTGCAGCACATCCCCCTTTCGCCAGCTGGCGTAATAGCGAAGAGGCCCGCACCG
ATCGCCCTTCCCAACAGTTGCGCAGCCTGAATGGCGAATGGCGCTTTGCCTGGTTTCCGGCACCAGAAGC
GGTGCCGGAAAGCTGGCTGGAGTGCGATCTTCCTGAGGCCGATACTGTCGTCGTCCCCTCAAACTGGCAG
ATGCACGGTTACGATGCGCCCATCTACACCAACGTGACCTATCCCATTACGGTCAATCCGCCGTTTGTTC
CCACGGAGAATCCGACGGGTTGTTACTCGCTCACATTTAATGTTGATGAAAGCTGGCTACAGGAAGGCCA
GACGCGAATTATTTTTGATGGCGTTGGAATTAGCTTATCGACTGCACGGTGCACCAATGCTTCTGGCGTC
AGGCAGCCATCGGAAGCTGTGGTATGGCTGTGCAGGTCGTAAATCACTGCATAATTCGTGTCGCTCAAGG
CGCACTCCCGTTCTGGATAATGTTTTTTGCGCCGACATCATAACGGTTCTGGCAAATATTCTGAAATGAG
CTGTTGACAATTAATCATCGGCTCGTATAATGTGTGGAATTGTGAGCGGATAACAATTTCACACAGGAAA
CAGTATTCATGTCCCCTATACTAGGTTATTGGAAAATTAAGGGCCTTGTGCAACCCACTCGACTTCTTTT
GGAATATCTTGAAGAAAAATATGAAGAGCATTTGTATGAGCGCGATGAAGGTGATAAATGGCGAAACAAA
AAGTTTGAATTGGGTTTGGAGTTTCCCAATCTTCCTTATTATATTGATGGTGATGTTAAATTAACACAGT
CTATGGCCATCATACGTTATATAGCTGACAAGCACAACATGTTGGGTGGTTGTCCAAAAGAGCGTGCAGA
GATTTCAATGCTTGAAGGAGCGGTTTTGGATATTAGATACGGTGTTTCGAGAATTGCATATAGTAAAGAC
TTTGAAACTCTCAAAGTTGATTTTCTTAGCAAGCTACCTGAAATGCTGAAAATGTTCGAAGATCGTTTAT
GTCATAAAACATATTTAAATGGTGATCATGTAACCCATCCTGACTTCATGTTGTATGACGCTCTTGATGT
TGTTTTATACATGGACCCAATGTGCCTGGATGCGTTCCCAAAATTAGTTTGTTTTAAAAAACGTATTGAA
GCTATCCCACAAATTGATAAGTACTTGAAATCCAGCAAGTATATAGCATGGCCTTTGCAGGGCTGGCAAG
CCACGTTTGGTGGTGGCGACCATCCTCCAAAATCGGATCTGGAAGTTCTGTTCCAGGGGCCCCTGGGATC
CAAAAACTTTTTAGCTCAACAAGGAAAAATCACGCTAATTCTCACCGCACTTTGTGTGCTTATTTATCTT
GCTCAACAGCTGGGTTTTGAAGACGATATTATGTATTTGATGCATTACCCCGCTTACGAAGAGCAAGATA
GTGAAGTGTGGCGTTATATCTCACATACATTGGTACATTTATCTAATTTGCATATTTTGTTTAATCTGTC
TTGGTTTTTTATTTTCGGTGGAATGATTGAGCGCACTTTTGGCTCGGTTAAATTATTGATGTTGTATGTT
GTAGCATCTGCCATAACAGGATATGTGCAAAATTATGTGTCTGGCCCCGCTTTCTTTGGGCTTGCTGGTG
TTGTATATGCGGTTCTAGGTTATGTATTTATACGTGATAAATTGAATCATCATTTATTTGATCTGCCAGA
AGGTTTTTTTACAATGTTATTGGTGGGGATCGCATTAGGTTTTATTAGCCCCTTATTTGGTGTTGAAATG
GGAAATGCTGCAGCTATTTCAGGCTTGATTGTCGGCTTGATTTGGGGATTTATTGATAGCAAATTGCGCA
AAAATTCGCTAGAGTAAGCCGGCCGCATCGTGACTGACTGACGATCTGCCTCGCGCGTTTCGGTGATGAC
GGTGAAAACCTCTGACACATGCAGCTCCCGGAGACGGTCACAGCTTGTCTGTAAGCGGATGCCGGGAGCA
GACAAGCCCGTCAGGGCGCGTCAGCGGGTGTTGGCGGGTGTCGGGGCGCAGCCATGACCCAGTCACGTAG
CGATAGCGGAGTGTATAATTCTTGAAGACGAAAGGGCCTCGTGATACGCCTATTTTTATAGGTTAATGTC
ATGATAATAATGGTTTCTTAGACGTCAGGTGGCACTTTTCGGGGAAATGTGCGCGGAACCCCTATTTGTT
TATTTTTCTAAATACATTCAAATATGTATCCGCTCATGAGACAATAACCCTGATAAATGCTTCAATAATA
TTGAAAAAGGAAGAGTATGAGTATTCAACATTTCCGTGTCGCCCTTATTCCCTTTTTTGCGGCATTTTGC
CTTCCTGTTTTTGCTCACCCAGAAACGCTGGTGAAAGTAAAAGATGCTGAAGATCAGTTGGGTGCACGAG
TGGGTTACATCGAACTGGATCTCAACAGCGGTAAGATCCTTGAGAGTTTTCGCCCCGAAGAACGTTTTCC
AATGATGAGCACTTTTAAAGTTCTGCTATGTGGCGCGGTATTATCCCGTGTTGACGCCGGGCAAGAGCAA
CTCGGTCGCCGCATACACTATTCTCAGAATGACTTGGTTGAGTACTCACCAGTCACAGAAAAGCATCTTA
CGGATGGCATGACAGTAAGAGAATTATGCAGTGCTGCCATAACCATGAGTGATAACACTGCGGCCAACTT
ACTTCTGACAACGATCGGAGGACCGAAGGAGCTAACCGCTTTTTTGCACAACATGGGGGATCATGTAACT
CGCCTTGATCGTTGGGAACCGGAGCTGAATGAAGCCATACCAAACGACGAGCGTGACACCACGATGCCTG
CAGCAATGGCAACAACGTTGCGCAAACTATTAACTGGCGAACTACTTACTCTAGCTTCCCGGCAACAATT
AATAGACTGGATGGAGGCGGATAAAGTTGCAGGACCACTTCTGCGCTCGGCCCTTCCGGCTGGCTGGTTT
ATTGCTGATAAATCTGGAGCCGGTGAGCGTGGGTCTCGCGGTATCATTGCAGCACTGGGGCCAGATGGTA
AGCCCTCCCGTATCGTAGTTATCTACACGACGGGGAGTCAGGCAACTATGGATGAACGAAATAGACAGAT
CGCTGAGATAGGTGCCTCACTGATTAAGCATTGGTAACTGTCAGACCAAGTTTACTCATATATACTTTAG
ATTGATTTAAAACTTCATTTTTAATTTAAAAGGATCTAGGTGAAGATCCTTTTTGATAATCTCATGACCA
AAATCCCTTAACGTGAGTTTTCGTTCCACTGAGCGTCAGACCCCGTAGAAAAGATCAAAGGATCTTCTTG
AGATCCTTTTTTTCTGCGCGTAATCTGCTGCTTGCAAACAAAAAAACCACCGCTACCAGCGGTGGTTTGT
TTGCCGGATCAAGAGCTACCAACTCTTTTTCCGAAGGTAACTGGCTTCAGCAGAGCGCAGATACCAAATA
CTGTCCTTCTAGTGTAGCCGTAGTTAGGCCACCACTTCAAGAACTCTGTAGCACCGCCTACATACCTCGC
TCTGCTAATCCTGTTACCAGTGGCTGCTGCCAGTGGCGATAAGTCGTGTCTTACCGGGTTGGACTCAAGA
CGATAGTTACCGGATAAGGCGCAGCGGTCGGGCTGAACGGGGGGTTCGTGCACACAGCCCAGCTTGGAGC
GAACGACCTACACCGAACTGAGATACCTACAGCGTGAGCTATGAGAAAGCGCCACGCTTCCCGAAGGGAG
AAAGGCGGACAGGTATCCGGTAAGCGGCAGGGTCGGAACAGGAGAGCGCACGAGGGAGCTTCCAGGGGGA
AACGCCTGGTATCTTTATAGTCCTGTCGGGTTTCGCCACCTCTGACTTGAGCGTCGATTTTTGTGATGCT
CGTCAGGGGGGCGGAGCCTATGGAAAAACGCCAGCAACGCGGCCTTTTTACGGTTCCTGGCCTTTTGCTG
GCCTTTTGCTCACATGTTCTTTCCTGCGTTATCCCCTGATTCTGTGGATAACCGTATTACCGCCTTTGAG
TGAGCTGATACCGCTCGCCGCAGCCGAACGACCGAGCGCAGCGAGTCAGTGAGCGAGGAAGCGGAAGAGC
GCCTGATGCGGTATTTTCTCCTTACGCATCTGTGCGGTATTTCACACCGCATAAATTCCGACACCATCGA
ATGGCGCAAAACCTTTCGCGGTATGGCATGATAGCGCCCGGAAGAGAGTCAATTCAGGGTGGTGAATGTG
AAACCAGTAACGTTATACGATGTCGCAGAGTATGCCGGTGTCTCTTATCAGACCGTTTCCCGCGTGGTGA
ACCAGGCCAGCCACGTTTCTGCGAAAACGCGGGAAAAAGTGGAAGCGGCGATGGCGGAGCTGAATTACAT
TCCCAACCGCGTGGCACAACAACTGGCGGGCAAACAGTCGTTGCTGATTGGCGTTGCCACCTCCAGTCTG
GCCCTGCACGCGCCGTCGCAAATTGTCGCGGCGATTAAATCTCGCGCCGATCAACTGGGTGCCAGCGTGG
TGGTGTCGATGGTAGAACGAAGCGGCGTCGAAGCCTGTAAAGCGGCGGTGCACAATCTTCTCGCGCAACG
CGTCAGTGGGCTGATCATTAACTATCCGCTGGATGACCAGGATGCCATTGCTGTGGAAGCTGCCTGCACT
AATGTTCCGGCGTTATTTCTTGATGTCTCTGACCAGACACCCATCAACAGTATTATTTTCTCCCATGAAG
ACGGTACGCGACTGGGCGTGGAGCATCTGGTCGCATTGGGTCACCAGCAAATCGCGCTGTTAGCGGGCCC
ATTAAGTTCTGTCTCGGCGCGTCTGCGTCTGGCTGGCTGGCATAAATATCTCACTCGCAATCAAATTCAG
CCGATAGCGGAACGGGAAGGCGACTGGAGTGCCATGTCCGGTTTTCAACAAACCATGCAAATGCTGAATG
AGGGCATCGTTCCCACTGCGATGCTGGTTGCCAACGATCAGATGGCGCTGGGCGCAATGCGCGCCATTAC
CGAGTCCGGGCTGCGCGTTGGTGCGGATATCTCGGTAGTGGGATACGACGATACCGAAGACAGCTCATGT
TATATCCCGCCGTTAACCACCATCAAACAGGATTTTCGCCTGCTGGGGCAAACCAGCGTGGACCGCTTGC
TGCAACTCTCTCAGGGCCAGGCGGTGAAGGGCAATCAGCTGTTGCCCGTCTCACTGGTGAAAAGAAAAAC
CACGCTAGCGCCCAATACGCAAACCGCCTCTCCCCGCGCGTTGGCCGATTCATTAATGCAGCTGGCACGA
CAGGTTTCCCGACTGGAAAGCGGGCAGTGAGCGCAACGCAATTAATGTAAGTTAGCTCACTCATTAGGCA
CCCCAGGC
Features (pLannotate 1.2.2; 17 found; start..end, strand, type, name):
      1..31      +  promoter       lac promoter: promoter for the E. coli lac operon
     39..55      +  protein_bind   lac operator: The lac repressor binds to the lac operator to inhibit transcription in E. coli. This inhibition can be relieved by adding lactose or isopropyl-β-D-thiogalactopyranoside (IPTG). lac repressor encoded by lacI
     75..248     +  CDS            lacZα: LacZα fragment of β-galactosidase; lacZ fragment
    512..628     -  CDS            yciV (fragment): RNAAM_ECOLI - Also known as trpH From Escherichia coli (strain K12).
    704..732     +  promoter       tac promoter: strong E. coli promoter; hybrid between the trp and lac UV5 promoters
    740..756     +  protein_bind   lac operator: The lac repressor binds to the lac operator to inhibit transcription in E. coli. This inhibition can be relieved by adding lactose or isopropyl-β-D-thiogalactopyranoside (IPTG). lac repressor encoded by lacI
    779..1432    +  CDS            GST26_SCHJA: Experimental evidence at protein level: Swiss-Prot protein existence level 1. GST isoenzymes appear to play a central role in the parasite detoxification system. Other functions are also suspected including a role in increasing the solubility of haematin in the parasite gut. From Schistosoma japonicum (Blood fluke).
   1472..2044    +  CDS            glpG: GLPG_HAEIN - Experimental evidence at protein level: Swiss-Prot protein existence level 1. Rhomboid-type serine protease that catalyzes intramembrane proteolysis. From Haemophilus influenzae (strain ATCC 51907 / DSM 11121 / KW20 / Rd).
   2076..2115    +  CDS            rop (fragment): Rop protein, which maintains plasmids at low copy number; rop
   2217..2257    +  misc_feature   bom (fragment): basis of mobility region from pBR322
   2362..2466    +  promoter       AmpR promoter: bla
   2467..3327    +  CDS            AmpR: β-lactamase; bla; confers resistance to ampicillin, carbenicillin, and related antibiotics
   3498..4086    +  rep_origin     ori: high-copy-number ColE1/pMB1/pBR322/pUC origin of replication
   4272..4323    -  misc_feature   bom (fragment): basis of mobility region from pBR322
   4330..4407    +  promoter       lacI promoter: lacI
   4408..5490    +  CDS            lacI: lac repressor; lacI; The lac repressor binds to the lac operator to inhibit transcription in E. coli. This inhibition can be relieved by adding lactose or isopropyl-β-D-thiogalactopyranoside (IPTG).
   5503..5524    +  protein_bind   CAP binding site: CAP binding activates transcription in the presence of cAMP. E. coli catabolite activator protein
