[The description below was written by a language model from this plasmid's Addgene catalogue record and pLannotate feature annotations shown in this document.]
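Description:
pGEX-HiGlpG-S116A,H196A is a bacterial expression plasmid built on the pGEX-6P-1 backbone for producing a catalytically inactive form of GlpG, the rhomboid-type intramembrane serine protease of Haemophilus influenzae, in E. coli. It replicates from a high-copy ColE1/pMB1-type origin and is selected with ampicillin through the bla (β-lactamase) gene and its native promoter. The plasmid also carries lacI with its own promoter, so the host does not need to supply extra lac repressor. Remnants typical of this backbone are annotated as well: a lac promoter/operator with a lacZα fragment, a CAP binding site, and short rop and bom fragments.

The expression cassette consists of the strong hybrid tac promoter followed by a lac operator, so transcription is repressed by LacI and induced with IPTG. It drives an open reading frame encoding Schistosoma japonicum glutathione S-transferase fused to the N terminus of the roughly 0.58 kb glpG coding sequence, which was inserted at a retained BamHI site; the 3′ cloning site was destroyed. The GST moiety allows affinity purification on glutathione resin. The short linker between GST and GlpG is not annotated in the feature table, although pGEX-6P vectors normally encode a PreScission protease cleavage site there.

The insert carries alanine substitutions intended to disable the catalytic residues: S116A and a histidine-to-alanine change. The record is inconsistent about the latter, giving H196A in the plasmid name and purpose but H169A in the mutation field, so the position should be checked against the sequence. The stated use is bacterial expression of this catalytic mutant, which would typically serve as an inactive control in studies of rhomboid protease function.
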