Addgene plasmid #158539: pGEX-HiGlpG- S116A, H196A
Purpose: Bacterial expression of rhomboid protease catalytic mutant HiGlpG-S116A,H196A
Depositing lab: Sinisa Urban. Depositing organization: Johns Hopkins University and School of Medicine. Publication: Decoding the Functional Evolution of an Intramembrane Protease Superfamily by Statistical Coupling Analysis. Mihaljevic L, Urban S. Structure. 2020 Aug 10. pii: S0969-2126(20)30279-3. doi: 10.1016/j.str.2020.07.015. PubMed 32795403.
Backbone
  Vector backbone: PGEX-6P-1
  Backbone size w/o insert (bp): 4953
  Total vector size (bp): 5532
  Modifications to backbone: -
  Vector type: Bacterial Expression
Growth in bacteria
  Bacterial resistance: Ampicillin, 100 μg/mL
  Growth temperature: 37°C
  Growth strain: DH5alpha
  Copy number: High Copy
Gene/Insert
  Gene/Insert name: HiGlpG
  Species: Haemophilus influenzae
  Insert size (bp): 579
  Mutation: S116A;H169A
  GenBank ID: NC_000907.1
  Tag / fusion protein: GST tag (N terminal on insert)
  Cloning method: Restriction Enzyme; 5′ cloning site BamHI (not destroyed); 3′ cloning site - (destroyed during cloning)
  Sequencing primers: 5′ PGEX-5'; 3′ PGEX-3'
Terms and licenses: Academic/Nonprofit Terms; Industry Terms: Not Available to Industry
How to cite: pGEX-HiGlpG- S116A, H196A was a gift from Sinisa Urban (Addgene plasmid # 158539 ; http://n2t.net/addgene:158539 ; RRID:Addgene_158539)
